Addgene plasmid #199213: pCAG-eSpCas9_sgAAVS1
Purpose: All-in-one plasmid encoding eSpCas9 and sgRNA targeting the AAVS1 site in human cells.
Depositing lab: Gabor Balazsi. Depositing organization: Stony Brook University. Publication: Nonmonotone invasion landscape by noise-aware control of metastasis activator levels. Wan Y, Cohen J, Szenk M, Farquhar KS, Coraci D, Krzyszton R, Azukas J, Van Nest N, Smashnov A, Chern YJ, De Martino D, Nguyen LC, Bien H, Bravo-Cordero JJ, Chan CH, Rosner MR, Balazsi G. Nat Chem Biol. 2023 Jul;19(7):887-899. doi: 10.1038/s41589-023-01344-z. Epub 2023 May 25. PubMed 37231268.
Backbone
  Vector backbone: eSpCas9(1.1)
  Backbone manufacturer: Feng Zhang lab
  Backbone size w/o insert (bp): 8482
  Total vector size (bp): 8506
  Vector type: CRISPR
Growth in bacteria
  Bacterial resistance: Ampicillin, 100 μg/mL
  Growth temperature: 37°C
  Growth strain: DH5alpha
  Copy number: High Copy
Gene/Insert
  Gene/Insert name: AAVS1-gRNA
  Species: Synthetic
  Promoter: human U6
  Cloning method: Restriction Enzyme; 5′ cloning site BbsI (destroyed during cloning); 3′ cloning site BbsI (destroyed during cloning)
  Sequencing primers: 5′ ttttgctggccttttgctca; 3′ tctgcagacaaatggctcta
Terms and licenses: Academic/Nonprofit Terms; Industry Terms: Not Available to Industry
How to cite: pCAG-eSpCas9_sgAAVS1 was a gift from Gabor Balazsi (Addgene plasmid # 199213 ; http://n2t.net/addgene:199213 ; RRID:Addgene_199213)
