[The description below was written by a language model from this plasmid's Addgene catalogue record and pLannotate feature annotations shown in this document.]
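Description:
pCAG-eSpCas9_sgAAVS1 is an all-in-one CRISPR plasmid of about 8.5 kb for use in human cells, built on the eSpCas9(1.1) backbone. It is propagated in E. coli as a high-copy plasmid through a ColE1/pUC-type origin and selected with ampicillin via the β-lactamase gene. An f1 phage origin is also present. The feature table additionally picks up short bom and rop fragments and a single AAV2 inverted terminal repeat downstream of the Cas9 cassette. These appear to be backbone remnants, since one ITR alone does not constitute a packageable AAV genome.

The plasmid carries two expression units. A human U6 RNA polymerase III promoter drives a single guide RNA, made up of a synthetic AAVS1-targeting spacer fused to the Streptococcus pyogenes gRNA scaffold. The spacer was inserted between two BbsI sites that were destroyed during cloning, and it accounts for the roughly 24 bp difference between the backbone and total sizes. Downstream, a CAG-type promoter (CMV enhancer, chicken β-actin promoter and a hybrid intron) drives the S. pyogenes Cas9 coding sequence. The annotation software splits this sequence into N- and C-terminal portions, but they are contiguous. The coding sequence ends in a nucleoplasmin bipartite nuclear localization signal and is followed by a bovine growth hormone polyadenylation signal. According to the record the nuclease is eSpCas9, the enhanced-specificity variant engineered to reduce off-target cleavage, though the feature table does not annotate the specific substitutions.

Transfecting this one plasmid supplies both nuclease and guide to cut the AAVS1 locus, which is widely used as a safe-harbor site for transgene integration in human cells. The record lists no mammalian selection marker or reporter, and any donor template would have to be provided separately.
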