Features (pLannotate 1.2.2; 18 found; start..end, strand, type, name):
      1..241     +  promoter       U6 promoter: RNA polymerase III promoter for human U6 snRNA
    270..345     +  misc_RNA       gRNA scaffold: guide RNA scaffold for the Streptococcus pyogenes CRISPR/Cas9 system
    352..395     +  misc_RNA       gRNA scaffold (fragment): guide RNA scaffold for the Streptococcus pyogenes CRISPR/Cas9 system
    442..727     +  enhancer       CMV enhancer: human cytomegalovirus immediate early enhancer; contains an 18-bp deletion relative to the standard CMV enhancer
    729..1006    +  promoter       chicken β-actin promoter: No description available
   1007..1234    +  intron         hybrid intron: hybrid between chicken β-actin (CBA) and minute virus of mice (MMV) introns (Gray et al., 2011)
   1372..2973    +  CDS            Cas9(N): N-terminal portion of Streptococcus pyogenes Cas9 (Zetsche et al., 2015)
   2974..5472    +  CDS            Cas9(C): C-terminal portion of Streptococcus pyogenes Cas9 (Zetsche et al., 2015)
   5473..5520    +  CDS            nucleoplasmin NLS: bipartite nuclear localization signal from nucleoplasmin
   5554..5665    +  polyA_signal   bGH poly(A) signal: bovine growth hormone polyadenylation signal
   5770..5910    +  repeat_region  AAV2 ITR: inverted terminal repeat of adeno-associated virus serotype 2 inverted
   5915..5966    -  misc_feature   bom (fragment): basis of mobility region from pBR322
   5985..6440    +  rep_origin     f1 ori (sequence partly withheld): f1 bacteriophage origin of replication; arrow indicates direction of (+) strand synthesis
   6441..6490    -  misc_feature   bom (fragment): basis of mobility region from pBR322
   6592..6627    -  CDS            rop (fragment): Rop protein, which maintains plasmids at low copy number; rop
   6722..6826    +  promoter       AmpR promoter: bla
   6827..7687    +  CDS            AmpR: β-lactamase; bla; confers resistance to ampicillin, carbenicillin, and related antibiotics
   7858..8446    +  rep_origin     ori: high-copy-number ColE1/pMB1/pBR322/pUC origin of replication
>Addgene plasmid #199213 | pCAG-eSpCas9_sgAAVS1 | addgene full sequence | sequence record 396463 | Addgene NGS Result
GAGGGCCTATTTCCCATGATTCCTTCATATTTGCATATACGATACAAGGCTGTTAGAGAGATAATTGGAA
TTAATTTGACTGTAAACACAAAGATATTAGTACAAAATACGTGACGTAGAAAGTAATAATTTCTTGGGTA
GTTTGCAGTTTTAAAATTATGTTTTAAAATGGACTATCATATGCTTACCGTAACTTGAAAGTATTTCGAT
TTCTTGGCTTTATATATCTTGTGGAAAGGACGAAACACCGGGGCCACTAGGGACAGGATGTTTTAGAGCT
AGAAATAGCAAGTTAAAATAAGGCTAGTCCGTTATCAACTTGAAAAAGTGGCACCGAGTCGGTGCTTTTT
TGTTTTAGAGCTAGAAATAGCAAGTTAAAATAAGGCTAGTCCGTTTTTAGCGCGTGCGCCAATTCTGCAG
ACAAATGGCTCTAGAGGTACCCGTTACATAACTTACGGTAAATGGCCCGCCTGGCTGACCGCCCAACGAC
CCCCGCCCATTGACGTCAATAGTAACGCCAATAGGGACTTTCCATTGACGTCAATGGGTGGAGTATTTAC
GGTAAACTGCCCACTTGGCAGTACATCAAGTGTATCATATGCCAAGTACGCCCCCTATTGACGTCAATGA
CGGTAAATGGCCCGCCTGGCATTGTGCCCAGTACATGACCTTATGGGACTTTCCTACTTGGCAGTACATC
TACGTATTAGTCATCGCTATTACCATGGTCGAGGTGAGCCCCACGTTCTGCTTCACTCTCCCCATCTCCC
CCCCCTCCCCACCCCCAATTTTGTATTTATTTATTTTTTAATTATTTTGTGCAGCGATGGGGGCGGGGGG
GGGGGGGGGGCGCGCGCCAGGCGGGGCGGGGCGGGGCGAGGGGCGGGGCGGGGCGAGGCGGAGAGGTGCG
GCGGCAGCCAATCAGAGCGGCGCGCTCCGAAAGTTTCCTTTTATGGCGAGGCGGCGGCGGCGGCGGCCCT
ATAAAAAGCGAAGCGCGCGGCGGGCGGGAGTCGCTGCGCGCTGCCTTCGCCCCGTGCCCCGCTCCGCCGC
CGCCTCGCGCCGCCCGCCCCGGCTCTGACTGACCGCGTTACTCCCACAGGTGAGCGGGCGGGACGGCCCT
TCTCCTCCGGGCTGTAATTAGCTGAGCAAGAGGTAAGGGTTTAAGGGATGGTTGGTTGGTGGGGTATTAA
TGTTTAATTACCTGGAGCACCTGCCTGAAATCACTTTTTTTCAGGTTGGACCGGTGCCACCATGGACTAT
AAGGACCACGACGGAGACTACAAGGATCATGATATTGATTACAAAGACGATGACGATAAGATGGCCCCAA
AGAAGAAGCGGAAGGTCGGTATCCACGGAGTCCCAGCAGCCGACAAGAAGTACAGCATCGGCCTGGACAT
CGGCACCAACTCTGTGGGCTGGGCCGTGATCACCGACGAGTACAAGGTGCCCAGCAAGAAATTCAAGGTG
CTGGGCAACACCGACCGGCACAGCATCAAGAAGAACCTGATCGGAGCCCTGCTGTTCGACAGCGGCGAAA
CAGCCGAGGCCACCCGGCTGAAGAGAACCGCCAGAAGAAGATACACCAGACGGAAGAACCGGATCTGCTA
TCTGCAAGAGATCTTCAGCAACGAGATGGCCAAGGTGGACGACAGCTTCTTCCACAGACTGGAAGAGTCC
TTCCTGGTGGAAGAGGATAAGAAGCACGAGCGGCACCCCATCTTCGGCAACATCGTGGACGAGGTGGCCT
ACCACGAGAAGTACCCCACCATCTACCACCTGAGAAAGAAACTGGTGGACAGCACCGACAAGGCCGACCT
GCGGCTGATCTATCTGGCCCTGGCCCACATGATCAAGTTCCGGGGCCACTTCCTGATCGAGGGCGACCTG
AACCCCGACAACAGCGACGTGGACAAGCTGTTCATCCAGCTGGTGCAGACCTACAACCAGCTGTTCGAGG
AAAACCCCATCAACGCCAGCGGCGTGGACGCCAAGGCCATCCTGTCTGCCAGACTGAGCAAGAGCAGACG
GCTGGAAAATCTGATCGCCCAGCTGCCCGGCGAGAAGAAGAATGGCCTGTTCGGAAACCTGATTGCCCTG
AGCCTGGGCCTGACCCCCAACTTCAAGAGCAACTTCGACCTGGCCGAGGATGCCAAACTGCAGCTGAGCA
AGGACACCTACGACGACGACCTGGACAACCTGCTGGCCCAGATCGGCGACCAGTACGCCGACCTGTTTCT
GGCCGCCAAGAACCTGTCCGACGCCATCCTGCTGAGCGACATCCTGAGAGTGAACACCGAGATCACCAAG
GCCCCCCTGAGCGCCTCTATGATCAAGAGATACGACGAGCACCACCAGGACCTGACCCTGCTGAAAGCTC
TCGTGCGGCAGCAGCTGCCTGAGAAGTACAAAGAGATTTTCTTCGACCAGAGCAAGAACGGCTACGCCGG
CTACATTGACGGCGGAGCCAGCCAGGAAGAGTTCTACAAGTTCATCAAGCCCATCCTGGAAAAGATGGAC
GGCACCGAGGAACTGCTCGTGAAGCTGAACAGAGAGGACCTGCTGCGGAAGCAGCGGACCTTCGACAACG
GCAGCATCCCCCACCAGATCCACCTGGGAGAGCTGCACGCCATTCTGCGGCGGCAGGAAGATTTTTACCC
ATTCCTGAAGGACAACCGGGAAAAGATCGAGAAGATCCTGACCTTCCGCATCCCCTACTACGTGGGCCCT
CTGGCCAGGGGAAACAGCAGATTCGCCTGGATGACCAGAAAGAGCGAGGAAACCATCACCCCCTGGAACT
TCGAGGAAGTGGTGGACAAGGGCGCTTCCGCCCAGAGCTTCATCGAGCGGATGACCAACTTCGATAAGAA
CCTGCCCAACGAGAAGGTGCTGCCCAAGCACAGCCTGCTGTACGAGTACTTCACCGTGTATAACGAGCTG
ACCAAAGTGAAATACGTGACCGAGGGAATGAGAAAGCCCGCCTTCCTGAGCGGCGAGCAGAAAAAGGCCA
TCGTGGACCTGCTGTTCAAGACCAACCGGAAAGTGACCGTGAAGCAGCTGAAAGAGGACTACTTCAAGAA
AATCGAGTGCTTCGACTCCGTGGAAATCTCCGGCGTGGAAGATCGGTTCAACGCCTCCCTGGGCACATAC
CACGATCTGCTGAAAATTATCAAGGACAAGGACTTCCTGGACAATGAGGAAAACGAGGACATTCTGGAAG
ATATCGTGCTGACCCTGACACTGTTTGAGGACAGAGAGATGATCGAGGAACGGCTGAAAACCTATGCCCA
CCTGTTCGACGACAAAGTGATGAAGCAGCTGAAGCGGCGGAGATACACCGGCTGGGGCAGGCTGAGCCGG
AAGCTGATCAACGGCATCCGGGACAAGCAGTCCGGCAAGACAATCCTGGATTTCCTGAAGTCCGACGGCT
TCGCCAACAGAAACTTCATGCAGCTGATCCACGACGACAGCCTGACCTTTAAAGAGGACATCCAGAAAGC
CCAGGTGTCCGGCCAGGGCGATAGCCTGCACGAGCACATTGCCAATCTGGCCGGCAGCCCCGCCATTAAG
AAGGGCATCCTGCAGACAGTGAAGGTGGTGGACGAGCTCGTGAAAGTGATGGGCCGGCACAAGCCCGAGA
ACATCGTGATCGAAATGGCCAGAGAGAACCAGACCACCCAGAAGGGACAGAAGAACAGCCGCGAGAGAAT
GAAGCGGATCGAAGAGGGCATCAAAGAGCTGGGCAGCCAGATCCTGAAAGAACACCCCGTGGAAAACACC
CAGCTGCAGAACGAGAAGCTGTACCTGTACTACCTGCAGAATGGGCGGGATATGTACGTGGACCAGGAAC
TGGACATCAACCGGCTGTCCGACTACGATGTGGACCATATCGTGCCTCAGAGCTTTCTGGCCGACGACTC
CATCGACAACAAGGTGCTGACCAGAAGCGACAAGAACCGGGGCAAGAGCGACAACGTGCCCTCCGAAGAG
GTCGTGAAGAAGATGAAGAACTACTGGCGGCAGCTGCTGAACGCCAAGCTGATTACCCAGAGAAAGTTCG
ACAATCTGACCAAGGCCGAGAGAGGCGGCCTGAGCGAACTGGATAAGGCCGGCTTCATCAAGAGACAGCT
GGTGGAAACCCGGCAGATCACAAAGCACGTGGCACAGATCCTGGACTCCCGGATGAACACTAAGTACGAC
GAGAATGACAAGCTGATCCGGGAAGTGAAAGTGATCACCCTGAAGTCCAAGCTGGTGTCCGATTTCCGGA
AGGATTTCCAGTTTTACAAAGTGCGCGAGATCAACAACTACCACCACGCCCACGACGCCTACCTGAACGC
CGTCGTGGGAACCGCCCTGATCAAAAAGTACCCTGCGCTGGAAAGCGAGTTCGTGTACGGCGACTACAAG
GTGTACGACGTGCGGAAGATGATCGCCAAGAGCGAGCAGGAAATCGGCAAGGCTACCGCCAAGTACTTCT
TCTACAGCAACATCATGAACTTTTTCAAGACCGAGATTACCCTGGCCAACGGCGAGATCCGGAAGGCGCC
TCTGATCGAGACAAACGGCGAAACCGGGGAGATCGTGTGGGATAAGGGCCGGGATTTTGCCACCGTGCGG
AAAGTGCTGAGCATGCCCCAAGTGAATATCGTGAAAAAGACCGAGGTGCAGACAGGCGGCTTCAGCAAAG
AGTCTATCCTGCCCAAGAGGAACAGCGATAAGCTGATCGCCAGAAAGAAGGACTGGGACCCTAAGAAGTA
CGGCGGCTTCGACAGCCCCACCGTGGCCTATTCTGTGCTGGTGGTGGCCAAAGTGGAAAAGGGCAAGTCC
AAGAAACTGAAGAGTGTGAAAGAGCTGCTGGGGATCACCATCATGGAAAGAAGCAGCTTCGAGAAGAATC
CCATCGACTTTCTGGAAGCCAAGGGCTACAAAGAAGTGAAAAAGGACCTGATCATCAAGCTGCCTAAGTA
CTCCCTGTTCGAGCTGGAAAACGGCCGGAAGAGAATGCTGGCCTCTGCCGGCGAACTGCAGAAGGGAAAC
GAACTGGCCCTGCCCTCCAAATATGTGAACTTCCTGTACCTGGCCAGCCACTATGAGAAGCTGAAGGGCT
CCCCCGAGGATAATGAGCAGAAACAGCTGTTTGTGGAACAGCACAAGCACTACCTGGACGAGATCATCGA
GCAGATCAGCGAGTTCTCCAAGAGAGTGATCCTGGCCGACGCTAATCTGGACAAAGTGCTGTCCGCCTAC
AACAAGCACCGGGATAAGCCCATCAGAGAGCAGGCCGAGAATATCATCCACCTGTTTACCCTGACCAATC
TGGGAGCCCCTGCCGCCTTCAAGTACTTTGACACCACCATCGACCGGAAGAGGTACACCAGCACCAAAGA
GGTGCTGGACGCCACCCTGATCCACCAGAGCATCACCGGCCTGTACGAGACACGGATCGACCTGTCTCAG
CTGGGAGGCGACAAAAGGCCGGCGGCCACGAAAAAGGCCGGCCAGGCAAAAAAGAAAAAGTAAGAATTCC
TAGAGCTCGCTGATCAGCCTCGACTGTGCCTTCTAGTTGCCAGCCATCTGTTGTTTGCCCCTCCCCCGTG
CCTTCCTTGACCCTGGAAGGTGCCACTCCCACTGTCCTTTCCTAATAAAATGAGGAAATTGCATCGCATT
GTCTGAGTAGGTGTCATTCTATTCTGGGGGGTGGGGTGGGGCAGGACAGCAAGGGGGAGGATTGGGAAGA
GAATAGCAGGCATGCTGGGGAGCGGCCGCAGGAACCCCTAGTGATGGAGTTGGCCACTCCCTCTCTGCGC
GCTCGCTCGCTCACTGAGGCCGGGCGACCAAAGGTCGCCCGACGCCCGGGCTTTGCCCGGGCGGCCTCAG
TGAGCGAGCGAGCGCGCAGCTGCCTGCAGGGGCGCCTGATGCGGTATTTTCTCCTTACGCATCTGTGCGG
TATTTCACACCGCATA
[95 nt withheld, positions 5967-6061]
T
[46 nt withheld, positions 6063-6108]
C
[141 nt withheld, positions 6110-6250]
CCTTTGACGTTGGAGTCCACGTTCTTT
[37 nt withheld, positions 6278-6314]
ACTCTATCTCGGGCTATTCTTTTGATTTATAAGGGATTTTGCCGATTTCGGTCTATTGGTTAAAAAATGA
GCTGATTTAACAAAAATTTAACGCGAATTTTAACAAAATATTAACGTTTACAATTTTATGGTGCACTCTC
AGTACAATCTGCTCTGATGCCGCATAGTTAAGCCAGCCCCGACACCCGCCAACACCCGCTGACGCGCCCT
GACGGGCTTGTCTGCTCCCGGCATCCGCTTACAGACAAGCTGTGACCGTCTCCGGGAGCTGCATGTGTCA
GAGGTTTTCACCGTCATCACCGAAACGCGCGAGACGAAAGGGCCTCGTGATACGCCTATTTTTATAGGTT
AATGTCATGATAATAATGGTTTCTTAGACGTCAGGTGGCACTTTTCGGGGAAATGTGCGCGGAACCCCTA
TTTGTTTATTTTTCTAAATACATTCAAATATGTATCCGCTCATGAGACAATAACCCTGATAAATGCTTCA
ATAATATTGAAAAAGGAAGAGTATGAGTATTCAACATTTCCGTGTCGCCCTTATTCCCTTTTTTGCGGCA
TTTTGCCTTCCTGTTTTTGCTCACCCAGAAACGCTGGTGAAAGTAAAAGATGCTGAAGATCAGTTGGGTG
CACGAGTGGGTTACATCGAACTGGATCTCAACAGCGGTAAGATCCTTGAGAGTTTTCGCCCCGAAGAACG
TTTTCCAATGATGAGCACTTTTAAAGTTCTGCTATGTGGCGCGGTATTATCCCGTATTGACGCCGGGCAA
GAGCAACTCGGTCGCCGCATACACTATTCTCAGAATGACTTGGTTGAGTACTCACCAGTCACAGAAAAGC
ATCTTACGGATGGCATGACAGTAAGAGAATTATGCAGTGCTGCCATAACCATGAGTGATAACACTGCGGC
CAACTTACTTCTGACAACGATCGGAGGACCGAAGGAGCTAACCGCTTTTTTGCACAACATGGGGGATCAT
GTAACTCGCCTTGATCGTTGGGAACCGGAGCTGAATGAAGCCATACCAAACGACGAGCGTGACACCACGA
TGCCTGTAGCAATGGCAACAACGTTGCGCAAACTATTAACTGGCGAACTACTTACTCTAGCTTCCCGGCA
ACAATTAATAGACTGGATGGAGGCGGATAAAGTTGCAGGACCACTTCTGCGCTCGGCCCTTCCGGCTGGC
TGGTTTATTGCTGATAAATCTGGAGCCGGTGAGCGTGGAAGCCGCGGTATCATTGCAGCACTGGGGCCAG
ATGGTAAGCCCTCCCGTATCGTAGTTATCTACACGACGGGGAGTCAGGCAACTATGGATGAACGAAATAG
ACAGATCGCTGAGATAGGTGCCTCACTGATTAAGCATTGGTAACTGTCAGACCAAGTTTACTCATATATA
CTTTAGATTGATTTAAAACTTCATTTTTAATTTAAAAGGATCTAGGTGAAGATCCTTTTTGATAATCTCA
TGACCAAAATCCCTTAACGTGAGTTTTCGTTCCACTGAGCGTCAGACCCCGTAGAAAAGATCAAAGGATC
TTCTTGAGATCCTTTTTTTCTGCGCGTAATCTGCTGCTTGCAAACAAAAAAACCACCGCTACCAGCGGTG
GTTTGTTTGCCGGATCAAGAGCTACCAACTCTTTTTCCGAAGGTAACTGGCTTCAGCAGAGCGCAGATAC
CAAATACTGTTCTTCTAGTGTAGCCGTAGTTAGGCCACCACTTCAAGAACTCTGTAGCACCGCCTACATA
CCTCGCTCTGCTAATCCTGTTACCAGTGGCTGCTGCCAGTGGCGATAAGTCGTGTCTTACCGGGTTGGAC
TCAAGACGATAGTTACCGGATAAGGCGCAGCGGTCGGGCTGAACGGGGGGTTCGTGCACACAGCCCAGCT
TGGAGCGAACGACCTACACCGAACTGAGATACCTACAGCGTGAGCTATGAGAAAGCGCCACGCTTCCCGA
AGGGAGAAAGGCGGACAGGTATCCGGTAAGCGGCAGGGTCGGAACAGGAGAGCGCACGAGGGAGCTTCCA
GGGGGAAACGCCTGGTATCTTTATAGTCCTGTCGGGTTTCGCCACCTCTGACTTGAGCGTCGATTTTTGT
GATGCTCGTCAGGGGGGCGGAGCCTATGGAAAAACGCCAGCAACGCGGCCTTTTTACGGTTCCTGGCCTT
TTGCTGGCCTTTTGCTCACATGT
